>Addgene plasmid #51026 | U6-BbsI-crRNA | depositor full sequence | sequence record 77075 | U6 promoter + crRNA with BbsI cloning sites in pBSK
CACCTG
[124 nt withheld, positions 7-130]
C
[91 nt withheld, positions 132-222]
A
[49 nt withheld, positions 224-272]
CCTTTGACGTTGGAGTCCACGTTCTTT
[37 nt withheld, positions 300-336]
ACCCTATCTCGGTCTATTCTTTTGATTTATAAGGGATTTTGCCGATTTCGGCCTATTGGTTAAAAAATGA
GCTGATTTAACAAAAATTTAACGCGAATTTTAACAAAATATTAACGCTTACAATTTCCATTCGCCATTCA
GGCTGCGCAACTGTTGGGAAGGGCGATCGGTGCGGGCCTCTTCGCTATTACGCCAGCTGGCGAAAGGGGG
ATGTGCTGCAAGGCGATTAAGTTGGGTAACGCCAGGGTTTTCCCAGTCACGACGTTGTAAAACGACGGCC
AGTGAATTGTAATACGACTCACTATAGGGCGAATTGGGTACCGGGCCCCCCCTCGAGGTCGACGGTATCG
ATAAGCTTGATGTTCGACTTGCAGCCTGAAATACGGCACGAGTAGGAAAAGCCGAGTCAAATGCCGAATG
CAGAGTCTCATTACAGCACAATCAACTCAAGAAAAACTCGACACTTTTTTACCATTTGCACTTAAATCCT
TTTTTATTCGTTATGTATACTTTTTTTGGTCCCTAACCAAAACAAAACCAAACTCTCTTAGTCGTGCCTC
TATATTTAAAACTATCAATTTATTATAGTCAATAAATCGAACTGTGTTTTCAACAAACGAACAATAGGAC
ACTTTGATTCTAAAGGAAATTTTGAAAATCTTAAGCAGAGGGTTCTTAAGACCATTTGCCAATTCTTATA
ATTCTCAACTGCTCTTTCCTGATGTTGATCATTTATATAGGTATGTTTTCCTCAATACTTCGGGTTTTAG
AGCTATGCTGTTTTGAATGGTCCCAAAACGGGTCTTCGAGAAGACGTTTTAGAGCTATGCTGTTTTGAAT
GGTCCCAAAACTTTTTTTACTGCAGCCCGGGGGATCCACTAGTTCTAGAGCGGCCGCCACCGCGGTGGAG
CTCCAGCTTTTGTTCCCTTTAGTGAGGGTTAATTTCGAGCTTGGCGTAATCATGGTCATAGCTGTTTCCT
GTGTGAAATTGTTATCCGCTCACAATTCCACACAACATACGAGCCGGAAGCATAAAGTGTAAAGCCTGGG
GTGCCTAATGAGTGAGCTAACTCACATTAATTGCGTTGCGCTCACTGCCCGCTTTCCAGTCGGGAAACCT
GTCGTGCCAGCTGCATTAATGAATCGGCCAACGCGCGGGGAGAGGCGGTTTGCGTATTGGGCGCTCTTCC
GCTTCCTCGCTCACTGACTCGCTGCGCTCGGTCGTTCGGCTGCGGCGAGCGGTATCAGCTCACTCAAAGG
CGGTAATACGGTTATCCACAGAATCAGGGGATAACGCAGGAAAGAACATGTGAGCAAAAGGCCAGCAAAA
GGCCAGGAACCGTAAAAAGGCCGCGTTGCTGGCGTTTTTCCATAGGCTCCGCCCCCCTGACGAGCATCAC
AAAAATCGACGCTCAAGTCAGAGGTGGCGAAACCCGACAGGACTATAAAGATACCAGGCGTTTCCCCCTG
GAAGCTCCCTCGTGCGCTCTCCTGTTCCGACCCTGCCGCTTACCGGATACCTGTCCGCCTTTCTCCCTTC
GGGAAGCGTGGCGCTTTCTCATAGCTCACGCTGTAGGTATCTCAGTTCGGTGTAGGTCGTTCGCTCCAAG
CTGGGCTGTGTGCACGAACCCCCCGTTCAGCCCGACCGCTGCGCCTTATCCGGTAACTATCGTCTTGAGT
CCAACCCGGTAAGACACGACTTATCGCCACTGGCAGCAGCCACTGGTAACAGGATTAGCAGAGCGAGGTA
TGTAGGCGGTGCTACAGAGTTCTTGAAGTGGTGGCCTAACTACGGCTACACTAGAAGGACAGTATTTGGT
ATCTGCGCTCTGCTGAAGCCAGTTACCTTCGGAAAAAGAGTTGGTAGCTCTTGATCCGGCAAACAAACCA
CCGCTGGTAGCGGTGGTTTTTTTGTTTGCAAGCAGCAGATTACGCGCAGAAAAAAAGGATCTCAAGAAGA
TCCTTTGATCTTTTCTACGGGGTCTGACGCTCAGTGGAACGAAAACTCACGTTAAGGGATTTTGGTCATG
AGATTATCAAAAAGGATCTTCACCTAGATCCTTTTAAATTAAAAATGAAGTTTTAAATCAATCTAAAGTA
TATATGAGTAAACTTGGTCTGACAGTTACCAATGCTTAATCAGTGAGGCACCTATCTCAGCGATCTGTCT
ATTTCGTTCATCCATAGTTGCCTGACTCCCCGTCGTGTAGATAACTACGATACGGGAGGGCTTACCATCT
GGCCCCAGTGCTGCAATGATACCGCGAGACCCACGCTCACCGGCTCCAGATTTATCAGCAATAAACCAGC
CAGCCGGAAGGGCCGAGCGCAGAAGTGGTCCTGCAACTTTATCCGCCTCCATCCAGTCTATTAATTGTTG
CCGGGAAGCTAGAGTAAGTAGTTCGCCAGTTAATAGTTTGCGCAACGTTGTTGCCATTGCTACAGGCATC
GTGGTGTCACGCTCGTCGTTTGGTATGGCTTCATTCAGCTCCGGTTCCCAACGATCAAGGCGAGTTACAT
GATCCCCCATGTTGTGCAAAAAAGCGGTTAGCTCCTTCGGTCCTCCGATCGTTGTCAGAAGTAAGTTGGC
CGCAGTGTTATCACTCATGGTTATGGCAGCACTGCATAATTCTCTTACTGTCATGCCATCCGTAAGATGC
TTTTCTGTGACTGGTGAGTACTCAACCAAGTCATTCTGAGAATAGTGTATGCGGCGACCGAGTTGCTCTT
GCCCGGCGTCAATACGGGATAATACCGCGCCACATAGCAGAACTTTAAAAGTGCTCATCATTGGAAAACG
TTCTTCGGGGCGAAAACTCTCAAGGATCTTACCGCTGTTGAGATCCAGTTCGATGTAACCCACTCGTGCA
CCCAACTGATCTTCAGCATCTTTTACTTTCACCAGCGTTTCTGGGTGAGCAAAAACAGGAAGGCAAAATG
CCGCAAAAAAGGGAATAAGGGCGACACGGAAATGTTGAATACTCATACTCTTCCTTTTTCAATATTATTG
AAGCATTTATCAGGGTTATTGTCTCATGAGCGGATACATATTTGAATGTATTTAGAAAAATAAACAAATA
GGGGTTCCGCGCACATTTCCCCGAAAAGTGC
Features (pLannotate 1.2.2; 16 found; start..end, strand, type, name):
      7..435     +  rep_origin     f1 ori (sequence partly withheld): f1 bacteriophage origin of replication; arrow indicates direction of (+) strand synthesis
    466..623     -  CDS            lacZα (fragment): LacZα fragment of β-galactosidase; lacZ fragment
    626..644     +  promoter       T7 promoter: promoter for bacteriophage T7 RNA polymerase
    653..697     -  misc_feature   MCS (fragment): pBluescript multiple cloning site
    698..1097    +  promoter       dU6-2 promoter: RNA polymerase III promoter for Drosophila U6-2 snRNA (Das et al., 1987)
   1100..1135    +  repeat_region  DR: direct repeat for the Streptococcus pyogenes CRISPR/Cas system
   1152..1187    +  repeat_region  DR: direct repeat for the Streptococcus pyogenes CRISPR/Cas system
   1196..1249    -  misc_feature   MCS (fragment): pBluescript multiple cloning site
   1262..1280    -  promoter       T3 promoter: promoter for bacteriophage T3 RNA polymerase
   1325..1341    -  protein_bind   lac operator: The lac repressor binds to the lac operator to inhibit transcription in E. coli. This inhibition can be relieved by adding lactose or isopropyl-β-D-thiogalactopyranoside (IPTG). lac repressor encoded by lacI
   1349..1379    -  promoter       lac promoter: promoter for the E. coli lac operon
   1394..1415    -  protein_bind   CAP binding site: CAP binding activates transcription in the presence of cAMP. E. coli catabolite activator protein
   1428..1520    -  CDS            lacI (fragment): lac repressor; lacI; The lac repressor binds to the lac operator to inhibit transcription in E. coli. This inhibition can be relieved by adding lactose or isopropyl-β-D-thiogalactopyranoside (IPTG).
   1703..2291    -  rep_origin     ori: high-copy-number ColE1/pMB1/pBR322/pUC origin of replication
   2462..3322    -  CDS            AmpR: β-lactamase; bla; confers resistance to ampicillin, carbenicillin, and related antibiotics
   3323..3427    -  promoter       AmpR promoter: bla
