[The description below was written by a language model from this plasmid's Addgene catalogue record and pLannotate feature annotations shown in this document.]
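Description:
U6-BbsI-crRNA is a small (about 3.4 kb) CRISPR guide-expression plasmid built on the pBluescript SK(-) phagemid backbone and classed as an insect expression vector. It is propagated in E. coli as a high-copy plasmid through its ColE1/pUC-type origin and selected with ampicillin via the β-lactamase gene and its native promoter. The backbone also carries an f1 origin for single-stranded DNA production. Remnants of the lacZα/lac promoter region and the flanking T7 and T3 promoters are also present, and the latter two serve as sequencing primer sites on either side of the insert.

The roughly 500 bp insert was placed into the EcoRV site of the polylinker, destroying the site at both junctions and splitting the MCS into two fragments. It consists of the Drosophila U6-2 snRNA promoter, an RNA polymerase III promoter suited to producing short, uncapped RNAs, followed by two copies of the Streptococcus pyogenes CRISPR direct repeat separated by a short gap. As the name and sequence record title indicate, BbsI cloning sites are provided for inserting a target-specific spacer, presumably in the gap between the repeats, although the sites themselves are not annotated in the feature table. The resulting transcript has a repeat-spacer-repeat, pre-crRNA-like arrangement, and the depositors note that the design follows a previously published pre-crRNA plasmid.

The plasmid encodes neither tracrRNA nor Cas9. Its stated purpose is to generate crRNA for use together with a separately supplied tracrRNA in a two-RNA CRISPR targeting system, and a Cas9 source would also be needed. The Drosophila promoter indicates that it is intended for use in fly cells or tissues.
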