Addgene plasmid #51026: U6-BbsI-crRNA
Purpose: Generates crRNA for use in combination with tracrRNA
Depositing lab: Melissa Harrison & Kate O'Connor-Giles & Jill Wildonger. Depositing organization: University of Wisconsin, Madison.
Backbone
  Vector backbone: pBS-SK(-)
  Backbone manufacturer: Agilent
  Backbone size w/o insert (bp): 2950
  Total vector size (bp): 3447
  Vector type: Insect Expression, CRISPR
Growth in bacteria
  Bacterial resistance: Ampicillin, 100 μg/mL
  Growth temperature: 37°C
  Growth strain: DH5alpha
  Copy number: High Copy
Gene/Insert
  Gene/Insert name: U6-BbsI-crRNA (alt names: U6-SpcrRNA; CRISPR RNA (crRNA))
  Insert size (bp): 500
  Promoter: U6-2
  Cloning method: Restriction Enzyme; 5′ cloning site EcoRV (destroyed during cloning); 3′ cloning site EcoRV (destroyed during cloning)
  Sequencing primers: 5′ T7; 3′ T3
Terms and licenses: Academic/Nonprofit Terms; Industry Terms: Not Available to Industry
Depositor comments: The design of this plasmid is based on the pre-crRNA plasmid described in Cong et al. 2013.
How to cite: U6-BbsI-crRNA was a gift from Melissa Harrison & Kate O'Connor-Giles & Jill Wildonger (Addgene plasmid # 51026 ; http://n2t.net/addgene:51026 ; RRID:Addgene_51026)
