>Addgene plasmid #51026 | U6-BbsI-crRNA | addgene partial sequence | sequence record 78848 | T7 5'-TAATACGACTCACTATAGGG-3'
CCTCGAGGTCGACGGTATCGATAAGCTTGATGTTCGACTTGCAGCCTGAAATACGGCACGAGTAGGAAAA
GCCGAGTCAAATGCCGAATGCAGAGTCTCATTACAGCACAATCAACTCAAGAAAAACTCGACACTTTTTT
ACCATTTGCACTTAAATCCTTTTTTATTCGTTATGTATACTTTTTTTGGTCCCTAACCAAAACAAAACCA
AACTCTCTTAGTCGTGCCTCTATATTTAAAACTATCAATTTATTATAGTCAATAAATCGAACTGTGTTTT
CAACAAACGAACAATAGGACACTTTGATTCTAAAGGAAATTTTGAAAATCTTAAGCAGAGGGTTCTTAAG
ACCATTTGCCAATTCTTATAATTCTCAACTGCTCTTTCCTGATGTTGATCATTTATATAGGTATGTTTTC
CTCAATACTTCGGGTTTTAGAGCTATGCTGTTTTGAATGGTCCCAAAACGGGTCTTCGAGAAGACGTTTT
AGAGCTATGCTGTTTTGAATGGTCCCAAAACTTTTTTTACTGCAGCCCGGGGGATCCACTAGTTCTAGAG
CGGCCGCCACCGCGGTGGAGCTCCAGCTTTTGTTCCCTTTAGTGAGGGTTAATTTCGAGCTTGGCGTAAT
CATGGTCATAGCTGTTTCCTGTGTGAAATTGTTATCCGCTCACAATTCCACACAACATACGAGCCGGAAG
CATAAAGTGTAAAGCCTGGGGTGCCTAATGAGTGAGCTAACTCACATTAATTGCGTTGCGCTCACTGCCC
GCTTTCCAGTCGGGAAACCTGTCGTGCCAGCTGCATTAATGAATCGGCCAACGCGCGGGGAGAGGCGGTT
TGCGTATTGGGCGCTCTTCCGCTTCCTCGCTCACTGACTCGCTGCGCTCGGTCGTTCGGCTGCGGCGAGC
GGTATCAGCTCACTCAAAGGCGGTAATACGGTTATCCACAGAATCAGGGGATAACGCAGGAAAGAACATG
TGAGCAAA
